Addgene plasmid #139791: pET19b_4CL:STS (DF)
Purpose: direct fusion of biosynthetic enzymes 4CL and STS
Depositing lab: Roman Jerala. Depositing organization: National Institute of Chemistry. Publication: Metabolic enzyme clustering by coiled coils improves the biosynthesis of resveratrol and mevalonate. Fink T, Stevovic B, Verwaal R, Roubos JA, Gaber R, Bencina M, Jerala R, Gradisar H. AMB Express. 2020 May 24;10(1):97. doi: 10.1186/s13568-020-01031-5. PubMed 32448937.
Backbone
  Vector backbone: pET19b
  Backbone size w/o insert (bp): 5700
  Vector type: Bacterial Expression
Growth in bacteria
  Bacterial resistance: Ampicillin, 100 μg/mL
  Growth temperature: 37°C
  Growth strain: DH5alpha
  Copy number: Unknown
Gene/Insert
  Gene/Insert name: direct fusion of 4CL and STS (alt name: 4CL:STS(DF))
  Species: A. thaliana and Vitis vinifera
  Insert size (bp): 3000
Terms and licenses: Academic/Nonprofit Terms; Industry Terms: Not Available to Industry
How to cite: pET19b_4CL:STS (DF) was a gift from Roman Jerala (Addgene plasmid # 139791 ; http://n2t.net/addgene:139791 ; RRID:Addgene_139791)
