[The description below was written by a language model from this plasmid's Addgene catalogue record and pLannotate feature annotations shown in this document.]
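Description:
pET19b_4CL:STS (DF) is a bacterial expression plasmid built on the pET19b backbone, with a sequenced length of about 8.6 kb. It replicates in E. coli from a pBR322-type ColE1/pMB1 origin accompanied by the rop gene and the bom mobilisation region, an arrangement that usually keeps copy number modest, although the catalogue lists copy number as unknown. Selection is by ampicillin through the TEM beta-lactamase gene (bla) and its own promoter. Several fragments of the tetracycline resistance gene and its promoter are also annotated. These are interrupted leftovers of the pBR322 lineage rather than a functional marker.

The payload is a roughly 3 kb open reading frame that directly fuses two plant enzymes: Arabidopsis thaliana 4-coumarate:CoA ligase 1 (4CL1) upstream and Vitis vinifera stilbene synthase (VINST1/STS) downstream. Only a short gap separates the two annotated coding regions. Transcription is driven by a T7 promoter controlled by an adjacent lac operator, with the phage T7 gene 10 ribosome binding site in front and a T7 terminator behind. The plasmid also carries lacI, so expression needs a host supplying T7 RNA polymerase and is induced with IPTG. A short match upstream of 4CL1 to a His-containing composite tag probably reflects the N-terminal histidine tag of pET19b, and a small match after STS to a T7 gene 10B-derived solubility tag is only a fragment, so its significance is unclear.

4CL activates coumaric acid to its CoA thioester, which STS then converts to resveratrol. The associated study examined enzyme clustering by coiled coils for resveratrol biosynthesis, and this plasmid provides the direct-fusion version of the enzyme pair.
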