Features (pLannotate 1.2.2; 21 found; start..end, strand, type, name):
     10..38      +  promoter       tet promoter: E. coli promoter for tetracycline efflux protein gene
     86..190     +  CDS            TcR (fragment): tetracycline efflux protein; tet; confers resistance to tetracycline
    213..260     -  terminator     T7 terminator: transcription terminator for bacteriophage T7 RNA polymerase
    268..317     -  CDS            SET1 (fragment): solubility-enhancement tag derived from T7 phage gene 10B
    325..1497    -  CDS            VINST1: THS1_VITVI - Also known as STS2, VST1. Experimental evidence at protein level: Swiss-Prot protein existence level 1. Mediates resistance to pathogens which are sensitive to stilbenes such as Botrytis cinerea, Eutypa lata and Plasmopora viticola by enhancing the production of phytoalexins. Confers resistance to Phytophthora palmivora when expressed in papaya. From Vitis vinifera (Grape).
   1531..3210    -  CDS            4CL1: 4CL1_ARATH - Experimental evidence at protein level: Swiss-Prot protein existence level 1. Produces CoA thioesters of a variety of hydroxy- and methoxy- substituted cinnamic acids, which are used to synthesize several phenylpropanoid-derived compounds, including anthocyanins, flavonoids, isoflavonoids, coumarins, lignin, suberin and wall-bound phenolics. From Arabidopsis thaliana (Mouse-ear cress).
   3265..3282    -  CDS            capTEV™ (fragment): composite tag for in vivo biotinylation, TEV protease cleavage, and 6xHis tagging
   3295..3317    -  RBS            RBS: efficient ribosome binding site from bacteriophage T7 gene 10 (Olins and Rangwala, 1989)
   3332..3356    -  protein_bind   lac operator: The lac repressor binds to the lac operator to inhibit transcription in E. coli. This inhibition can be relieved by adding lactose or isopropyl-β-D-thiogalactopyranoside (IPTG). lac repressor encoded by lacI
   3357..3375    -  promoter       T7 promoter: promoter for bacteriophage T7 RNA polymerase
   3397..3676    +  CDS            TcR (fragment): tetracycline efflux protein; tet; confers resistance to tetracycline
   3684..3761    +  promoter       lacI promoter: lacI
   3762..4844    +  CDS            lacI: lac repressor; lacI; The lac repressor binds to the lac operator to inhibit transcription in E. coli. This inhibition can be relieved by adding lactose or isopropyl-β-D-thiogalactopyranoside (IPTG).
   4857..4878    +  protein_bind   CAP binding site: CAP binding activates transcription in the presence of cAMP. E. coli catabolite activator protein
   4893..5517    +  CDS            TcR (fragment): tetracycline efflux protein; tet; confers resistance to tetracycline
   5759..6139    -  CDS            YPB1_ECOLX: Protein predicted: Swiss-Prot protein existence level 4. From Escherichia coli.
   6156..6347    +  CDS            rop: Rop protein, which maintains plasmids at low copy number; rop
   6449..6588    +  misc_feature   bom: basis of mobility region from pBR322
   6774..7362    -  rep_origin     ori: high-copy-number ColE1/pMB1/pBR322/pUC origin of replication
   7536..8393    -  CDS            bla: BLAT_ECOLX - Experimental evidence at protein level: Swiss-Prot protein existence level 1. TEM-type are the most prevalent beta-lactamases in enterobacteria; they hydrolyze the beta-lactam bond in susceptible beta-lactam antibiotics, thus conferring resistance to penicillins and cephalosporins. TEM-3 and TEM-4 are capable of hydrolyzing cefotaxime and ceftazidime. TEM-5 is capable of hydrolyzing ceftazidime. TEM-6 is capable of hydrolyzing ceftazidime and aztreonam. TEM-8/CAZ-2, TEM- 16/CAZ-7 and TEM-24/CAZ-6 are markedly active against ceftazidime. IRT- 4 shows resistance to beta-lactamase in
   8394..8498    -  promoter       AmpR promoter: bla
>Addgene plasmid #139791 | pET19b_4CL:STS (DF) | addgene full sequence | sequence record 298688 | Addgene NGS Result
TTCTCATGTTTGACAGCTTATCATCGATAAGCTTTAATGCGGTAGTTTATCACAGTTAAATTGCTAACGC
AGTCAGGCACCGTGTATGAAATCTAACAATGCGCTCATCGTCATCCTCGGCACCGTCACCCTGGATGCTG
TAGGCATAGGCTTGGTTATGCCGGTACTGCCGGGCCTCTTGCGGGATATCCGGATATAGTTCCTCCTTTC
AGCAAAAAACCCCTCAAGACCCGTTTAGAGGCCCCAAGGGGTTATGCTAGTTATTGCTCAGCGGTGGCAG
CAGCCAACTCAGCTTCCTTTCGGGCTTTGTTAGCAGCCGGATCCATTGGTAACCATCGGAATGCTATGCA
GAACAACGGTTTCAATGGTCAGACCCGGACCAAAACCAAACAGAACACCCCAATCCAGACCTTCACCGGT
GGTTGCACGTTCACCTTTCAGGCTTTTTTTGCGCATTTCATCCAGAATAAACAGAACACATGCGCTGCTC
ATATTACCATATTCGCTCAGAACATGACGGGTTGCTTCCAGTTTCTTTTTGTCCAGGTTCAGTTTTGCTT
CAACTGCATCCAGAATTGCCGGACCACCCGGATGTGCAATCCAAAACAGGCTATTCCAATCGCTAATACC
CAGCGGATCAAATGCCTGGGTCAGACATTTTTCAACATTTTCGCTAATCAGGGTCGGAACATTCGGCCAC
AGATGAAAGGTCAGACCAACTTCACGCAGATTACCTGCAATTGCACCGGCACTATTCGGAATAAAGGTCT
GTGCTGCGCTAACCAGCTGAAACAGCGGACGTTCAATGCTAATATCCGGATCGCTACCAACAATAACTGC
TGCGCTACCATCACCAAACAGTGCCTGACCAACCAGGCTATCCAGTGCATCTTCGCTCGGACCACGAAAG
GTAACAACGGTAATTTCGCTACAAACAACCAGAACACGTGCACCGGCATTATTTTCTGCCAGATCTTTTG
CGGTACGCAGAACGGTGCCACCGGCATAACAACCCTGATGATACAGCATAACACGACGAACGCTCGGTTC
CAGACCCAGCAGATTTGCCAGTTTATAATCTGCACCAGGCATTTCAACACCACTGGTGGTACAAAAAACC
AGATGGGTAATTTTGCTTTTCGGCTGACCCCATTCTTTCAGGGCTTTCAGTGCTGCTTCTTTACCCAGTT
TCGGAACTTCTGCGGTGATAATTTCTTGACGAATATTCAGGCTCGGTGCCATATATGCACCAATATTCGG
ATGTTCTTCCAGCATTTCTTCGGTCAGGTGGATATAGCGTTTTTTGATCATGCTTTTATCGCAGATGCGG
TTAAATTTCTTTTTCAGTGCGGTCATGTGTTCGCTTTTGGTCACTTTAAAGTAATAATCGGCATAATCGC
TCTGATAAACACAATGATCCGGTGTTGCGGTGCCAATTGCCAGAATGGTTGCCGGACCTTTTGCACGCTG
TGCATTACGAAATTCTTCAACGCTTGCGGAGCCGCCGGAGCCGGAGCCGGAGCCCCCACCCAGACCATTT
GCCAGTTTTGCACGCAGATCTTTACGCAGAATTTTACCGCTCGGTGCTTTCGGAATGCTCTCGGTAAAAA
ACACTTTGTTGATGCGTTTGTAGAACACCACCTGTTTGCTAACAAACTGTTTAACATCATCTTCGCTCAG
TTCGCTATCTTTGCTTTTCACAACAAATGCAACCGGAACTTCGCCTGCTGCTTCTTCTTTCATTGCAACA
ACTGCAACATCGGTAATATCCGGATGACCAATCAGCAGTGCTTCCAGTTCTGCCGGTGCAACCTGAAAAC
CTTTGTATTTGATCAGCTCTTTCAGACGATCCACAATAAACAGTTCGTCATCATCATCAATCAGACCAAT
ATCACCTGTATGCAGCCAACCATCTTTATCAATGGTTTCTGCGGTTGCTGCCGGATTATTCAGATAGCCT
TTCATAATCTGGTGACCACGAATACAAATTTCACCAGGCTGATTACGGCTCAGGCTATCACCGGTATCCG
GATCAACAATTTTCATTTCTGCATTACGAACAACGGTGCCACATGCACCACTTTTAACCGGAAACGGTTC
TTTTGCAAAACCCAGGCTCATTGCCAGAACCGGACCTGCTTCGGTCATACCATAACCCTGACCCAGTTTT
GCATTCGGAAATTTGGCATTAACTGCATCTTCCAGTTCTTTACCCAGCGGAGCTGCACCGCTTTTAACAA
CACGAATGCTGCTCAGATCATATTTTTCGGTTTCGCTGCTTTTTGCAATTGCCAGAACAATAGGCGGAAC
CATCGGTGCAACGGTAACTTTACAACGCTGGATCAGTTCCAGCAGCAGATTAATTTCAAATTTCGGCATA
ATCAGAATTGCTGCACCAACACGCAGACCACACAGCATAATGCTATTCAGTGCATAAATATGAAACATCG
GCAGCACACACAGAATAACATCGTCGCTATGAAAATACAGATTCGGATTTTCACCATCAACCTGCTGTGC
AACGCTGGTAACCAGACCTTTATGGGTCAGCATAACACCTTTCGGCAGACCGGTGGTGCCGCTGCTATAC
GGCAGTGCAACAACATCATCCGGACTAATTTCAACGCTATCAATAACTTCGCTTGCTTCGGTGGTGCTCT
GGGTCAGTTCGGTAAAACGCAGACAACCTTCCGGAATCGGAACGCTTTCATTATCATCGATGCAAACAAT
CACAACACCATCATCATTTTGCAGCGGTTTGATTTTGTCCACGTAACGTGCTTCGGTAATAATCAGTTTG
GTGTTGCTTGCTTTTGCCTGTTTTGCAATTTCTGCCGGTGTAAAAAACGGATTTGCTGCGGTTGCGGTTG
CACCACGAAAGCTGGCTGCCAGAAAGCTCAGAACAAATTCCGGACAATTCGGCAGCAGCAGCATAACAAC
GTCATTCTGATTCACACCCAGTTTATGAAAATTGGCTGCAATCTGACGGCTGATCACATGAACATCACTA
TAGGTATAAACATGACCGGTCGGACCATTAATCAGACACGGTTTGGTGGCAAACTCGCTAATGTTCTGAA
AGATATAATCGTGCAGGCTCAGATGATTCGGAATATAGATATCCGGCAGTTTGCTACGAAAAATCACGTC
GCTGTTGTTATTGTTGCTCTGTTTTTCCATAACCTGGCTAACTGCCTGTTCTTGCGGTGCCTCGAGCATA
TGCTTGTCGTCGTCGTCGATATGGCCGCTGCTGTGATGATGATGATGATGATGATGATGATGGCCCATGG
TATATCTCCTTCTTAAAGTTAAACAAAATTATTTCTAGAGGGGAATTGTTATCCGCTCACAATTCCCCTA
TAGTGAGTCGTATTAATTTCGCGGGATCGAGATCTCGATCCTCTACGCCGGACGCATCGTGGCCGGCATC
ACCGGCGCCACAGGTGCGGTTGCTGGCGCCTATATCGCCGACATCACCGATGGGGAAGATCGGGCTCGCC
ACTTCGGGCTCATGAGCGCTTGTTTCGGCGTGGGTATGGTGGCAGGCCCCGTGGCCGGGGGACTGTTGGG
CGCCATCTCCTTGCATGCACCATTCCTTGCGGCGGCGGTGCTCAACGGCCTCAACCTACTACTGGGCTGC
TTCCTAATGCAGGAGTCGCATAAGGGAGAGCGTCGAGATCCCGGACACCATCGAATGGCGCAAAACCTTT
CGCGGTATGGCATGATAGCGCCCGGAAGAGAGTCAATTCAGGGTGGTGAATGTGAAACCAGTAACGTTAT
ACGATGTCGCAGAGTATGCCGGTGTCTCTTATCAGACCGTTTCCCGCGTGGTGAACCAGGCCAGCCACGT
TTCTGCGAAAACGCGGGAAAAAGTGGAAGCGGCGATGGCGGAGCTGAATTACATTCCCAACCGCGTGGCA
CAACAACTGGCGGGCAAACAGTCGTTGCTGATTGGCGTTGCCACCTCCAGTCTGGCCCTGCACGCGCCGT
CGCAAATTGTCGCGGCGATTAAATCTCGCGCCGATCAACTGGGTGCCAGCGTGGTGGTGTCGATGGTAGA
ACGAAGCGGCGTCGAAGCCTGTAAAGCGGCGGTGCACAATCTTCTCGCGCAACGCGTCAGTGGGCTGATC
ATTAACTATCCGCTGGATGACCAGGATGCCATTGCTGTGGAAGCTGCCTGCACTAATGTTCCGGCGTTAT
TTCTTGATGTCTCTGACCAGACACCCATCAACAGTATTATTTTCTCCCATGAAGACGGTACGCGACTGGG
CGTGGAGCATCTGGTCGCATTGGGTCACCAGCAAATCGCGCTGTTAGCGGGCCCATTAAGTTCTGTCTCG
GCGCGTCTGCGTCTGGCTGGCTGGCATAAATATCTCACTCGCAATCAAATTCAGCCGATAGCGGAACGGG
AAGGCGACTGGAGTGCCATGTCCGGTTTTCAACAAACCATGCAAATGCTGAATGAGGGCATCGTTCCCAC
TGCGATGCTGGTTGCCAACGATCAGATGGCGCTGGGCGCAATGCGCGCCATTACCGAGTCCGGGCTGCGC
GTTGGTGCGGATATCTCGGTAGTGGGATACGACGATACCGAAGACAGCTCATGTTATATCCCGCCGTTAA
CCACCATCAAACAGGATTTTCGCCTGCTGGGGCAAACCAGCGTGGACCGCTTGCTGCAACTCTCTCAGGG
CCAGGCGGTGAAGGGCAATCAGCTGTTGCCCGTCTCACTGGTGAAAAGAAAAACCACCCTGGCGCCCAAT
ACGCAAACCGCCTCTCCCCGCGCGTTGGCCGATTCATTAATGCAGCTGGCACGACAGGTTTCCCGACTGG
AAAGCGGGCAGTGAGCGCAACGCAATTAATGTAAGTTAGCTCACTCATTAGGCACCGGGATCTCGACCGA
TGCCCTTGAGAGCCTTCAACCCAGTCAGCTCCTTCCGGTGGGCGCGGGGCATGACTATCGTCGCCGCACT
TATGACTGTCTTCTTTATCATGCAACTCGTAGGACAGGTGCCGGCAGCGCTCTGGGTCATTTTCGGCGAG
GACCGCTTTCGCTGGAGCGCGACGATGATCGGCCTGTCGCTTGCGGTATTCGGAATCTTGCACGCCCTCG
CTCAAGCCTTCGTCACTGGTCCCGCCACCAAACGTTTCGGCGAGAAGCAGGCCATTATCGCCGGCATGGC
GGCCGACGCGCTGGGCTACGTCTTGCTGGCGTTCGCGACGCGAGGCTGGATGGCCTTCCCCATTATGATT
CTTCTCGCTTCCGGCGGCATCGGGATGCCCGCGTTGCAGGCCATGCTGTCCAGGCAGGTAGATGACGACC
ATCAGGGACAGCTTCAAGGATCGCTCGCGGCTCTTACCAGCCTAACTTCGATCATTGGACCGCTGATCGT
CACGGCGATTTATGCCGCCTCGGCGAGCACATGGAACGGGTTGGCATGGATTGTAGGCGCCGCCCTATAC
CTTGTCTGCCTCCCCGCGTTGCGTCGCGGTGCATGGAGCCGGGCCACCTCGACCTGAATGGAAGCCGGCG
GCACCTCGCTAACGGATTCACCACTCCAAGAATTGGAGCCAATCAATTCTTGCGGAGAACTGTGAATGCG
CAAACCAACCCTTGGCAGAACATATCCATCGCGTCCGCCATCTCCAGCAGCCGCACGCGGCGCATCTCGG
GCAGCGTTGGGTCCTGGCCACGGGTGCGCATGATCGTGCTCCTGTCGTTGAGGACCCGGCTAGGCTGGCG
GGGTTGCCTTACTGGTTAGCAGAATGAATCACCGATACGCGAGCGAACGTGAAGCGACTGCTGCTGCAAA
ACGTCTGCGACCTGAGCAACAACATGAATGGTCTTCGGTTTCCGTGTTTCGTAAAGTCTGGAAACGCGGA
AGTCAGCGCCCTGCACCATTATGTTCCGGATCTGCATCGCAGGATGCTGCTGGCTACCCTGTGGAACACC
TACATCTGTATTAACGAAGCGCTGGCATTGACCCTGAGTGATTTTTCTCTGGTCCCGCCGCATCCATACC
GCCAGTTGTTTACCCTCACAACGTTCCAGTAACCGGGCATGTTCATCATCAGTAACCCGTATCGTGAGCA
TCCTCTCTCGTTTCATCGGTATCATTACCCCCATGAACAGAAATCCCCCTTACACGGAGGCATCAGTGAC
CAAACAGGAAAAAACCGCCCTTAACATGGCCCGCTTTATCAGAAGCCAGACATTAACGCTTCTGGAGAAA
CTCAACGAGCTGGACGCGGATGAACAGGCAGACATCTGTGAATCGCTTCACGACCACGCTGATGAGCTTT
ACCGCAGCTGCCTCGCGCGTTTCGGTGATGACGGTGAAAACCTCTGACACATGCAGCTCCCGGAGACGGT
CACAGCTTGTCTGTAAGCGGATGCCGGGAGCAGACAAGCCCGTCAGGGCGCGTCAGCGGGTGTTGGCGGG
TGTCGGGGCGCAGCCATGACCCAGTCACGTAGCGATAGCGGAGTGTATACTGGCTTAACTATGCGGCATC
AGAGCAGATTGTACTGAGAGTGCACCATTGCGGTGTGAAATACCGCACAGATGCGTAAGGAGAAAATACC
GCATCAGGCGCTCTTCCGCTTCCTCGCTCACTGACTCGCTGCGCTCGGTCGTTCGGCTGCGGCGAGCGGT
ATCAGCTCACTCAAAGGCGGTAATACGGTTATCCACAGAATCAGGGGATAACGCAGGAAAGAACATGTGA
GCAAAAGGCCAGCAAAAGGCCAGGAACCGTAAAAAGGCCGCGTTGCTGGCGTTTTTCCATAGGCTCCGCC
CCCCTGACGAGCATCACAAAAATCGACGCTCAAGTCAGAGGTGGCGAAACCCGACAGGACTATAAAGATA
CCAGGCGTTTCCCCCTGGAAGCTCCCTCGTGCGCTCTCCTGTTCCGACCCTGCCGCTTACCGGATACCTG
TCCGCCTTTCTCCCTTCGGGAAGCGTGGCGCTTTCTCATAGCTCACGCTGTAGGTATCTCAGTTCGGTGT
AGGTCGTTCGCTCCAAGCTGGGCTGTGTGCACGAACCCCCCGTTCAGCCCGACCGCTGCGCCTTATCCGG
TAACTATCGTCTTGAGTCCAACCCGGTAAGACACGACTTATCGCCACTGGCAGCAGCCACTGGTAACAGG
ATTAGCAGAGCGAGGTATGTAGGCGGTGCTACAGAGTTCTTGAAGTGGTGGCCTAACTACGGCTACACTA
GAAGGACAGTATTTGGTATCTGCGCTCTGCTGAAGCCAGTTACCTTCGGAAAAAGAGTTGGTAGCTCTTG
ATCCGGCAAACAAACCACCGCTGGTAGCGGTGGTTTTTTTGTTTGCAAGCAGCAGATTACGCGCAGAAAA
AAAGGATCTCAAGAAGATCCTTTGATCTTTTCTACGGGGTCTGACGCTCAGTGGAACGAAAACTCACGTT
AAGGGATTTTGGTCATGAGATTATCAAAAAGGATCTTCACCTAGATCCTTTTAAATTAAAAATGAAGTTT
TAAATCAATCTAAAGTATATATGAGTAAACTTGGTCTGACAGTTACCAATGCTTAATCAGTGAGGCACCT
ATCTCAGCGATCTGTCTATTTCGTTCATCCATAGTTGCCTGACTCCCCGTCGTGTAGATAACTACGATAC
GGGAGGGCTTACCATCTGGCCCCAGTGCTGCAATGATACCGCGAGAGCCACGCTCACCGGCTCCAGATTT
ATCAGCAATAAACCAGCCAGCCGGAAGGGCCGAGCGCAGAAGTGGTCCTGCAACTTTATCCGCCTCCATC
CAGTCTATTAATTGTTGCCGGGAAGCTAGAGTAAGTAGTTCGCCAGTTAATAGTTTGCGCAACGTTGTTG
CCATTGCTGCAGGCATCGTGGTGTCACGCTCGTCGTTTGGTATGGCTTCATTCAGCTCCGGTTCCCAACG
ATCAAGGCGAGTTACATGATCCCCCATGTTGTGCAAAAAAGCGGTTAGCTCCTTCGGTCCTCCGATCGTT
GTCAGAAGTAAGTTGGCCGCAGTGTTATCACTCATGGTTATGGCAGCACTGCATAATTCTCTTACTGTCA
TGCCATCCGTAAGATGCTTTTCTGTGACTGGTGAGTACTCAACCAAGTCATTCTGAGAATAGTGTATGCG
GCGACCGAGTTGCTCTTGCCCGGCGTCAACACGGGATAATACCGCGCCACATAGCAGAACTTTAAAAGTG
CTCATCATTGGAAAACGTTCTTCGGGGCGAAAACTCTCAAGGATCTTACCGCTGTTGAGATCCAGTTCGA
TGTAACCCACTCGTGCACCCAACTGATCTTCAGCATCTTTTACTTTCACCAGCGTTTCTGGGTGAGCAAA
AACAGGAAGGCAAAATGCCGCAAAAAAGGGAATAAGGGCGACACGGAAATGTTGAATACTCATACTCTTC
CTTTTTCAATATTATTGAAGCATTTATCAGGGTTATTGTCTCATGAGCGGATACATATTTGAATGTATTT
AGAAAAATAAACAAATAGGGGTTCCGCGCACATTTCCCCGAAAAGTGCCACCTGACGTCTAAGAAACCAT
TATTATCATGACATTAACCTATAAAAATAGGCGTATCACGAGGCCCTTTCGTCTTCAAGAA
