>Addgene plasmid #139791 | pET19b_4CL:STS (DF) | depositor partial sequence | sequence record 298523 | pET19b_4CL:STS (DF) sequence 2979 bps
ATGGGCCATCATCATCATCATCATCATCATCATCACAGCAGCGGCCATATCGACGACGACGACAAGCATA
TGCTCGAGGCACCGCAAGAACAGGCAGTTAGCCAGGTTATGGAAAAACAGAGCAACAATAACAACAGCGA
CGTGATTTTTCGTAGCAAACTGCCGGATATCTATATTCCGAATCATCTGAGCCTGCACGATTATATCTTT
CAGAACATTAGCGAGTTTGCCACCAAACCGTGTCTGATTAATGGTCCGACCGGTCATGTTTATACCTATA
GTGATGTTCATGTGATCAGCCGTCAGATTGCAGCCAATTTTCATAAACTGGGTGTGAATCAGAATGACGT
TGTTATGCTGCTGCTGCCGAATTGTCCGGAATTTGTTCTGAGCTTTCTGGCAGCCAGCTTTCGTGGTGCA
ACCGCAACCGCAGCAAATCCGTTTTTTACACCGGCAGAAATTGCAAAACAGGCAAAAGCAAGCAACACCA
AACTGATTATTACCGAAGCACGTTACGTGGACAAAATCAAACCGCTGCAAAATGATGATGGTGTTGTGAT
TGTTTGCATCGATGATAATGAAAGCGTTCCGATTCCGGAAGGTTGTCTGCGTTTTACCGAACTGACCCAG
AGCACCACCGAAGCAAGCGAAGTTATTGATAGCGTTGAAATTAGTCCGGATGATGTTGTTGCACTGCCGT
ATAGCAGCGGCACCACCGGTCTGCCGAAAGGTGTTATGCTGACCCATAAAGGTCTGGTTACCAGCGTTGC
ACAGCAGGTTGATGGTGAAAATCCGAATCTGTATTTTCATAGCGACGATGTTATTCTGTGTGTGCTGCCG
ATGTTTCATATTTATGCACTGAATAGCATTATGCTGTGTGGTCTGCGTGTTGGTGCAGCAATTCTGATTA
TGCCGAAATTTGAAATTAATCTGCTGCTGGAACTGATCCAGCGTTGTAAAGTTACCGTTGCACCGATGGT
TCCGCCTATTGTTCTGGCAATTGCAAAAAGCAGCGAAACCGAAAAATATGATCTGAGCAGCATTCGTGTT
GTTAAAAGCGGTGCAGCTCCGCTGGGTAAAGAACTGGAAGATGCAGTTAATGCCAAATTTCCGAATGCAA
AACTGGGTCAGGGTTATGGTATGACCGAAGCAGGTCCGGTTCTGGCAATGAGCCTGGGTTTTGCAAAAGA
ACCGTTTCCGGTTAAAAGTGGTGCATGTGGCACCGTTGTTCGTAATGCAGAAATGAAAATTGTTGATCCG
GATACCGGTGATAGCCTGAGCCGTAATCAGCCTGGTGAAATTTGTATTCGTGGTCACCAGATTATGAAAG
GCTATCTGAATAATCCGGCAGCAACCGCAGAAACCATTGATAAAGATGGTTGGCTGCATACAGGTGATAT
TGGTCTGATTGATGATGATGACGAACTGTTTATTGTGGATCGTCTGAAAGAGCTGATCAAATACAAAGGT
TTTCAGGTTGCACCGGCAGAACTGGAAGCACTGCTGATTGGTCATCCGGATATTACCGATGTTGCAGTTG
TTGCAATGAAAGAAGAAGCAGCAGGCGAAGTTCCGGTTGCATTTGTTGTGAAAAGCAAAGATAGCGAACT
GAGCGAAGATGATGTTAAACAGTTTGTTAGCAAACAGGTGGTGTTCTACAAACGCATCAACAAAGTGTTT
TTTACCGAGAGCATTCCGAAAGCACCGAGCGGTAAAATTCTGCGTAAAGATCTGCGTGCAAAACTGGCAA
ATGGTCTGGGTGGGGGCTCCGGCTCCGGCTCCGGCGGCTCCGCAAGCGTTGAAGAATTTCGTAATGCACA
GCGTGCAAAAGGTCCGGCAACCATTCTGGCAATTGGCACCGCAACACCGGATCATTGTGTTTATCAGAGC
GATTATGCCGATTATTACTTTAAAGTGACCAAAAGCGAACACATGACCGCACTGAAAAAGAAATTTAACC
GCATCTGCGATAAAAGCATGATCAAAAAACGCTATATCCACCTGACCGAAGAAATGCTGGAAGAACATCC
GAATATTGGTGCATATATGGCACCGAGCCTGAATATTCGTCAAGAAATTATCACCGCAGAAGTTCCGAAA
CTGGGTAAAGAAGCAGCACTGAAAGCCCTGAAAGAATGGGGTCAGCCGAAAAGCAAAATTACCCATCTGG
TTTTTTGTACCACCAGTGGTGTTGAAATGCCTGGTGCAGATTATAAACTGGCAAATCTGCTGGGTCTGGA
ACCGAGCGTTCGTCGTGTTATGCTGTATCATCAGGGTTGTTATGCCGGTGGCACCGTTCTGCGTACCGCA
AAAGATCTGGCAGAAAATAATGCCGGTGCACGTGTTCTGGTTGTTTGTAGCGAAATTACCGTTGTTACCT
TTCGTGGTCCGAGCGAAGATGCACTGGATAGCCTGGTTGGTCAGGCACTGTTTGGTGATGGTAGCGCAGC
AGTTATTGTTGGTAGCGATCCGGATATTAGCATTGAACGTCCGCTGTTTCAGCTGGTTAGCGCAGCACAG
ACCTTTATTCCGAATAGTGCCGGTGCAATTGCAGGTAATCTGCGTGAAGTTGGTCTGACCTTTCATCTGT
GGCCGAATGTTCCGACCCTGATTAGCGAAAATGTTGAAAAATGTCTGACCCAGGCATTTGATCCGCTGGG
TATTAGCGATTGGAATAGCCTGTTTTGGATTGCACATCCGGGTGGTCCGGCAATTCTGGATGCAGTTGAA
GCAAAACTGAACCTGGACAAAAAGAAACTGGAAGCAACCCGTCATGTTCTGAGCGAATATGGTAATATGA
GCAGCGCATGTGTTCTGTTTATTCTGGATGAAATGCGCAAAAAAAGCCTGAAAGGTGAACGTGCAACCAC
CGGTGAAGGTCTGGATTGGGGTGTTCTGTTTGGTTTTGGTCCGGGTCTGACCATTGAAACCGTTGTTCTG
CATAGCATTCCGATGGTTACCAATGGATCCGGCTGCTAA
